Addgene plasmid #143567: TFORF2033
Purpose: Lentiviral vector for overexpressing transcription factor ORFs with unique 24-bp barcodes. Barcodes facilitate identification of transcription factors in pooled screens.
Depositing lab: Feng Zhang. Depositing organization: Broad Institute. Publication: A transcription factor atlas of directed differentiation. Joung J, Ma S, Tay T, Geiger-Schuller KR, Kirchgatterer PC, Verdine VK, Guo B, Arias-Garcia MA, Allen WE, Singh A, Kuksenko O, Abudayyeh OO, Gootenberg JS, Fu Z, Macrae RK, Buenrostro JD, Regev A, Zhang F. Cell. 2023 Jan 5;186(1):209-229.e26. doi: 10.1016/j.cell.2022.11.026. PubMed 36608654.
Backbone
  Vector backbone: pLX_TRC317
  Backbone manufacturer: Broad Institute Genetic Perturbation Platform
  Backbone size w/o insert (bp): 8264
  Vector type: Mammalian Expression, Lentiviral
  Selectable markers: Puromycin
Growth in bacteria
  Bacterial resistance: Ampicillin, 100 μg/mL
  Growth temperature: 37°C
  Growth strain: NEB Stable
  Copy number: High Copy
Gene/Insert
  Gene/Insert name: OSR1
  Species: H. sapiens (human)
  Insert size (bp): 902
  Entrez Gene: OSR1 (a.k.a. ODD)
  Promoter: EF1a
  Cloning method: Unknown
  Sequencing primers: 5′ GGGTGGAGACTGAAGTTAGGCCAG; 3′ CACATAGCGTAAAAGGAGCAACATAG
Terms and licenses: Academic/Nonprofit Terms; Industry Terms: Not Available to Industry
Depositor comments: NM_145260,XM_006711942,ENST00000272223 . The transcription factor ORF portion of this plasmid was synthesized by Genewiz. Please test multiple small colonies in case of plasmid recombination. To make this collection available in a timely manner, a portion of this collection was not fully sequenced by Addgene. If an Addgene verified full plasmid sequence is not available, please contact us prior to placing an order to request the full sequence.
How to cite: TFORF2033 was a gift from Feng Zhang (Addgene plasmid # 143567 ; http://n2t.net/addgene:143567 ; RRID:Addgene_143567)
