[The description below was written by a language model from this plasmid's Addgene catalogue record and pLannotate feature annotations shown in this document.]
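Description:
TFORF2033 is a lentiviral mammalian expression plasmid built on the pLX_TRC317 backbone and carrying the human transcription factor OSR1 (also known as ODD) as a synthesized open reading frame. It belongs to a barcoded collection in which each transcription factor ORF is paired with a unique 24-bp barcode, so that the factor delivered to a cell can be identified in pooled overexpression screens. In bacteria the plasmid replicates from a high-copy ColE1/pUC-type origin and is selected with ampicillin through the bla gene. An f1 origin and remnants of a lac/T7/T3 cloning region are also present in the backbone. The depositor notes that the plasmid can recombine, as is common for LTR-containing vectors.

The viral portion follows a third-generation, self-inactivating design. An RSV promoter fused to a truncated HIV-1 5' LTR drives genomic RNA production in packaging cells, followed by the Ψ packaging signal, a gag fragment, the Rev response element for Rev-dependent nuclear export, and a cPPT/CTS element. The ΔU3 3' LTR inactivates LTR promoter activity after integration. Within the provirus, an SV40 early promoter drives puromycin N-acetyltransferase for selection of transduced cells, and the strong constitutive EF-1α promoter drives the OSR1 coding sequence. A WPRE downstream enhances transcript expression, and an SV40 polyadenylation signal lies beyond the 3' LTR. The feature table does not annotate the barcode itself. It presumably lies in the short interval between the ORF and the WPRE, where a small U6-like fragment is called, but the record does not confirm this. The construct is suited to OSR1 overexpression and to directed-differentiation screening.
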