Features (pLannotate 1.2.2; 31 found; start..end, strand, type, name):
      5..231     +  promoter       RSV promoter: Rous sarcoma virus enhancer/promoter
    232..412     +  LTR            5' LTR (truncated): truncated 5' long terminal repeat (LTR) from HIV-1
    459..584     +  misc_feature   HIV-1 Ψ: packaging signal of human immunodeficiency virus type 1
    568..931     +  CDS            HIV-1 gag (fragment): gag protein from human immunodeficiency virus 1; gag
   1077..1310    +  misc_feature   RRE: The Rev response element (RRE) of HIV-1 allows for Rev-dependent mRNA export from the nucleus to the cytoplasm.
   1687..1713    +  CDS            Rev (fragment): human immunodeficiency virus 1 (HIV-1) Rev protein; rev; enhances nuclear export of unspliced and incompletely spliced viral mRNAs
   1720..1743    +  promoter       SV40 promoter (fragment): SV40 early promoter
   1744..1815    +  promoter       SV40 promoter (fragment): SV40 enhancer and early promoter
   1839..1974    +  rep_origin     SV40 ori: SV40 origin of replication
   2020..2616    +  CDS            PuroR (fragment): puromycin N-acetyltransferase; pac from Streptomyces; confers resistance to puromycin
   2665..2782    +  misc_feature   cPPT/CTS: central polypurine tract and central termination sequence of HIV-1
   2847..2913    +  CDS            small t antigen (fragment): SV40 (simian virus 40) small t antigen
   2920..4098    +  promoter       EF-1α promoter: strong constitutive promoter for human elongation factor EF-1α
   4115..4912    +  CDS            OSR1: OSR1_HUMAN - Also known as ODD. Experimental evidence at transcript level: Swiss-Prot protein existence level 2. Transcription factor that plays a role in the regulation of embryonic heart and urogenital development. From Homo sapiens (Human).
   4928..4981    +  promoter       U6 promoter (fragment): RNA polymerase III promoter for human U6 snRNA
   5023..5611    +  misc_feature   WPRE: woodchuck hepatitis virus posttranscriptional regulatory element
   5662..5681    +  misc_feature   cPPT/CTS (fragment): central polypurine tract and central termination sequence of HIV-1
   5683..5916    +  LTR            3' LTR (ΔU3): self-inactivating 3' long terminal repeat (LTR) from HIV-1
   5994..6115    +  polyA_signal   SV40 poly(A) signal: SV40 polyadenylation signal
   6155..6290    +  rep_origin     SV40 ori: SV40 origin of replication
   6311..6329    -  promoter       T7 promoter: promoter for bacteriophage T7 RNA polymerase
   6337..6492    +  CDS            lacZα (fragment): LacZα fragment of β-galactosidase; lacZ fragment
   6497..6925    +  rep_origin     f1 ori (sequence partly withheld): f1 bacteriophage origin of replication; arrow indicates direction of (+) strand synthesis
   6978..7082    +  promoter       AmpR promoter: bla
   7083..7943    +  CDS            AmpR: β-lactamase; bla; confers resistance to ampicillin, carbenicillin, and related antibiotics
   8114..8702    +  rep_origin     ori: high-copy-number ColE1/pMB1/pBR322/pUC origin of replication
   8885..8977    +  CDS            lacI (fragment): lac repressor; lacI; The lac repressor binds to the lac operator to inhibit transcription in E. coli. This inhibition can be relieved by adding lactose or isopropyl-β-D-thiogalactopyranoside (IPTG).
   8990..9011    +  protein_bind   CAP binding site: CAP binding activates transcription in the presence of cAMP. E. coli catabolite activator protein
   9026..9056    +  promoter       lac promoter: promoter for the E. coli lac operon
   9064..9080    +  protein_bind   lac operator: The lac repressor binds to the lac operator to inhibit transcription in E. coli. This inhibition can be relieved by adding lactose or isopropyl-β-D-thiogalactopyranoside (IPTG). lac repressor encoded by lacI
   9125..9143    +  promoter       T3 promoter: promoter for bacteriophage T3 RNA polymerase
>Addgene plasmid #143567 | TFORF2033 | addgene full sequence | sequence record 391399 | Addgene NGS Result
TTAATGTAGTCTTATGCAATACTCTTGTAGTCTTGCAACATGGTAACGATGAGTTAGCAACATGCCTTAC
AAGGAGAGAAAAAGCACCGTGCATGCCGATTGGTGGAAGTAAGGTGGTACGATCGTGCCTTATTAGGAAG
GCAACAGACGGGTCTGACATGGATTGGACGAACCACTGAATTGCCGCATTGCAGAGATATTGTATTTAAG
TGCCTAGCTCGATACATAAACGGGTCTCTCTGGTTAGACCAGATCTGAGCCTGGGAGCTCTCTGGCTAAC
TAGGGAACCCACTGCTTAAGCCTCAATAAAGCTTGCCTTGAGTGCTTCAAGTAGTGTGTGCCCGTCTGTT
GTGTGACTCTGGTAACTAGAGATCCCTCAGACCCTTTTAGTCAGTGTGGAAAATCTCTAGCAGTGGCGCC
CGAACAGGGACTTGAAAGCGAAAGGGAAACCAGAGGAGCTCTCTCGACGCAGGACTCGGCTTGCTGAAGC
GCGCACGGCAAGAGGCGAGGGGCGGCGACTGGTGAGTACGCCAAAAATTTTGACTAGCGGAGGCTAGAAG
GAGAGAGATGGGTGCGAGAGCGTCAGTATTAAGCGGGGGAGAATTAGATCGCGATGGGAAAAAATTCGGT
TAAGGCCAGGGGGAAAGAAAAAATATAAATTAAAACATATAGTATGGGCAAGCAGGGAGCTAGAACGATT
CGCAGTTAATCCTGGCCTGTTAGAAACATCAGAAGGCTGTAGACAAATACTGGGACAGCTACAACCATCC
CTTCAGACAGGATCAGAAGAACTTAGATCATTATATAATACAGTAGCAACCCTCTATTGTGTGCATCAAA
GGATAGAGATAAAAGACACCAAGGAAGCTTTAGACAAGATAGAGGAAGAGCAAAACAAAAGTAAGACCAC
CGCACAGCAAGCGGCCGCTGATCTTCAGACCTGGAGGAGGAGATATGAGGGACAATTGGAGAAGTGAATT
ATATAAATATAAAGTAGTAAAAATTGAACCATTAGGAGTAGCACCCACCAAGGCAAAGAGAAGAGTGGTG
CAGAGAGAAAAAAGAGCAGTGGGAATAGGAGCTTTGTTCCTTGGGTTCTTGGGAGCAGCAGGAAGCACTA
TGGGCGCAGCGTCAATGACGCTGACGGTACAGGCCAGACAATTATTGTCTGGTATAGTGCAGCAGCAGAA
CAATTTGCTGAGGGCTATTGAGGCGCAACAGCATCTGTTGCAACTCACAGTCTGGGGCATCAAGCAGCTC
CAGGCAAGAATCCTGGCTGTGGAAAGATACCTAAAGGATCAACAGCTCCTGGGGATTTGGGGTTGCTCTG
GAAAACTCATTTGCACCACTGCTGTGCCTTGGAATGCTAGTTGGAGTAATAAATCTCTGGAACAGATTTG
GAATCACACGACCTGGATGGAGTGGGACAGAGAAATTAACAATTACACAAGCTTAATACACTCCTTAATT
GAAGAATCGCAAAACCAGCAAGAAAAGAATGAACAAGAATTATTGGAATTAGATAAATGGGCAAGTTTGT
GGAATTGGTTTAACATAACAAATTGGCTGTGGTATATAAAATTATTCATAATGATAGTAGGAGGCTTGGT
AGGTTTAAGAATAGTTTTTGCTGTACTTTCTATAGTGAATAGAGTTAGGCAGGGATATTCACCATTATCG
TTTCAGACCCACCTCCCAACCCCGAGGGGACCCATGCATTGCATCTCAATTAGTCAGCAACCAGGTGTGG
AAAGTCCCCAGGCTCCCCAGCAGGCAGAAGTATGCAAAGCATGCGTCTCAATTAGTCAGCAACCATAGTC
CCGCCCCTAACTCCGCCCATCCCGCCCCTAACTCCGCCCAGTTCCGCCCATTCTCCGCCCCATGGCTGAC
TAATTTTTTTTATTTATGCAGAGGCCGAGGCCGCCTCGGCCTCTGAGCTATTCCAGAAGTAGTGAGGAGG
CTTTTTTGGAGGCCTAGGCTTTTGCAAAAAGCTTTCTAGAGGTACCACCGGAGCTTACCATGACCGAGTA
CAAGCCCACGGTGCGCCTCGCCACCCGCGACGACGTCCCCAGGGCCGTACGCACCCTCGCCGCCGCGTTC
GCCGACTACCCCGCCACGCGCCACACCGTCGATCCGGACCGCCACATCGAGCGGGTCACCGAGCTGCAAG
AACTCTTCCTCACGCGCGTCGGGCTCGACATCGGCAAGGTGTGGGTCGCGGACGACGGCGCCGCCGTGGC
GGTCTGGACCACGCCGGAGAGCGTCGAAGCGGGGGCGGTGTTCGCCGAGATCGGCCCGCGCATGGCCGAG
TTGAGCGGTTCCCGGCTGGCCGCGCAGCAACAGATGGAAGGCCTCCTGGCGCCGCACCGGCCCAAGGAGC
CCGCGTGGTTCCTGGCCACCGTCGGCGTCTCGCCCGACCACCAGGGCAAGGGTCTGGGCAGCGCCGTCGT
GCTCCCCGGAGTGGAGGCGGCCGAGCGCGCCGGGGTGCCCGCCTTCCTGGAGACCTCCGCGCCCCGCAAC
CTCCCCTTCTACGAGCGGCTCGGCTTCACCGTCACCGCCGACGTCGAGGTGCCCGAAGGACCGCGCACCT
GGTGCATGACCCGCAAGCCCGGTGCCAGTTAACGAATTCTAGATCTTGAGACAAATGGCAGTATTCATCC
ACAATTTTAAAAGAAAAGGGGGGATTGGGGGGTACAGTGCAGGGGAAAGAATAGTAGACATAATAGCAAC
AGACATACAAACTAAAGAATTACAAAAACAAATTACAAAAATTCAAAATTTTCGGGTTTATTACAGGGAC
AGCAGAGATCCACTTTGGCGCCGGCTCGAGGCCTGCAGGTGCAAAGATGGATAAAGTTTTAAACAGAGAG
GAATCTTTGCAGCTAATGGACCTTCTAGGTCTTGAAAGGAGTGGGAATTGGCTCCGGTGCCCGTCAGTGG
GCAGAGCGCACATCGCCCACAGTCCCCGAGAAGTTGGGGGGAGGGGTCGGCAATTGAACCGGTGCCTAGA
GAAGGTGGCGCGGGGTAAACTGGGAAAGTGATGTCGTGTACTGGCTCCGCCTTTTTCCCGAGGGTGGGGG
AGAACCGTATATAAGTGCAGTAGTCGCCGTGAACGTTCTTTTTCGCAACGGGTTTGCCGCCAGAACACAG
GTAAGTGCCGTGTGTGGTTCCCGCGGGCCTGGCCTCTTTACGGGTTATGGCCCTTGCGTGCCTTGAATTA
CTTCCACCTGGCTGCAGTACGTGATTCTTGATCCCGAGCTTCGGGTTGGAAGTGGGTGGGAGAGTTCGAG
GCCTTGCGCTTAAGGAGCCCCTTCGCCTCGTGCTTGAGTTGAGGCCTGGCCTGGGCGCTGGGGCCGCCGC
GTGCGAATCTGGTGGCACCTTCGCGCCTGTCTCGCTGCTTTCGATAAGTCTCTAGCCATTTAAAATTTTT
GATGACCTGCTGCGACGCTTTTTTTCTGGCAAGATAGTCTTGTAAATGCGGGCCAAGATCTGCACACTGG
TATTTCGGTTTTTGGGGCCGCGGGCGGCGACGGGGCCCGTGCGTCCCAGCGCACATGTTCGGCGAGGCGG
GGCCTGCGAGCGCGGCCACCGAGAATCGGACGGGGGTAGTCTCAAGCTGGCCGGCCTGCTCTGGTGCCTG
GCCTCGCGCCGCCGTGTATCGCCCCGCCCTGGGCGGCAAGGCTGGCCCGGTCGGCACCAGTTGCGTGAGC
GGAAAGATGGCCGCTTCCCGGCCCTGCTGCAGGGAGCTCAAAATGGAGGACGCGGCGCTCGGGAGAGCGG
GCGGGTGAGTCACCCACACAAAGGAAAAGGGCCTTTCCGTCCTCAGCCGTCGCTTCATGTGACTCCACGG
AGTACCGGGCGCCGTCCAGGCACCTCGATTAGTTCTCGAGCTTTTGGAGTACGTCGTCTTTAGGTTGGGG
GGAGGGGTTTTATGCGATGGAGTTTCCCCACACTGAGTGGGTGGAGACTGAAGTTAGGCCAGCTTGGCAC
TTGATGTAATTCTCCTTGGAATTTGCCCTTTTTGAGTTTGGATCTTGGTTCATTCTCAAGCCTCAGACAG
TGGTTCAAAGTTTTTTTCTTCCATTTCAGGTGTCGTGAGGCTAGCACCGCCACCATGGGCAGCAAAACCT
TGCCGGCGCCGGTGCCTATCCACCCTTCCCTGCAGCTCACCAACTACTCCTTCCTTCAGGCAGTGAACGG
CCTGCCCACAGTGCCTTCGGACCATCTGCCCAACCTGTATGGTTTCAGCGCGTTGCACGCTGTGCACCTG
CATCAGTGGACGCTGGGCTACCCGGCCATGCACTTGCCGCGCTCTTCTTTCTCCAAAGTGCCGGGCACGG
TGTCCAGCTTGGTGGATGCGCGCTTCCAGCTGCCCGCCTTTCCCTGGTTCCCTCATGTCATTCAACCCAA
GCCCGAGATCACCGCTGGAGGCAGCGTTCCAGCGCTCAAGACCAAGCCGCGCTTTGATTTTGCCAACCTG
GCCTTGGCAGCAACGCAAGAAGATCCGGCCAAGCTCGGTCGCGGGGAGGGCCCAGGCTCCCCTGCAGGTG
GGCTGGGTGCCCTCCTCGACGTGACCAAGCTGTCTCCAGAAAAGAAGCCCACAAGGGGACGTCTGCCTTC
CAAGACCAAGAAGGAATTCGTCTGCAAGTTCTGTGGCCGCCACTTCACCAAGTCCTACAACCTACTTATC
CATGAGCGGACGCACACCGACGAGCGGCCCTACACCTGTGACATCTGCCACAAAGCCTTCCGGAGGCAAG
ACCACCTGCGAGACCACAGATATATTCACTCCAAAGAGAAGCCCTTCAAGTGTCAAGAGTGTGGGAAAGG
ATTCTGCCAGTCCAGGACTCTCGCTGTCCACAAGACGCTACACTCACAGGTGAAGGAGCTCAAAACCTCC
AAGATCAAATGCTAGTAATGAACTAGTCCGTAACTTGAAAGTATTTCGATTTCTTGGCTTTATATATCTT
GTGGAAAGGACGAATTGTAGTTATTAATTCGGCGGGTACGCGTTAAGTCGACAATCAACCTCTGGATTAC
AAAATTTGTGAAAGATTGACTGGTATTCTTAACTATGTTGCTCCTTTTACGCTATGTGGATACGCTGCTT
TAATGCCTTTGTATCATGCTATTGCTTCCCGTATGGCTTTCATTTTCTCCTCCTTGTATAAATCCTGGTT
GCTGTCTCTTTATGAGGAGTTGTGGCCCGTTGTCAGGCAACGTGGCGTGGTGTGCACTGTGTTTGCTGAC
GCAACCCCCACTGGTTGGGGCATTGCCACCACCTGTCAGCTCCTTTCCGGGACTTTCGCTTTCCCCCTCC
CTATTGCCACGGCGGAACTCATCGCCGCCTGCCTTGCCCGCTGCTGGACAGGGGCTCGGCTGTTGGGCAC
TGACAATTCCGTGGTGTTGTCGGGGAAATCATCGTCCTTTCCTTGGCTGCTCGCCTGTGTTGCCACCTGG
ATTCTGCGCGGGACGTCCTTCTGCTACGTCCCTTCGGCCCTCAATCCAGCGGACCTTCCTTCCCGCGGCC
TGCTGCCGGCTCTGCGGCCTCTTCCGCGTCTTCGCCTTCGCCCTCAGACGAGTCGGATCTCCCTTTGGGC
CGCCTCCCCGCGTCGACTTTAAGACCAATGACTTACAAGGCAGCTGTAGATCTTAGCCACTTTTTAAAAG
AAAAGGGGGGACTGGAAGGGCTAATTCACTCCCAACGAAGACAAGATCTGCTTTTTGCTTGTACTGGGTC
TCTCTGGTTAGACCAGATCTGAGCCTGGGAGCTCTCTGGCTAACTAGGGAACCCACTGCTTAAGCCTCAA
TAAAGCTTGCCTTGAGTGCTTCAAGTAGTGTGTGCCCGTCTGTTGTGTGACTCTGGTAACTAGAGATCCC
TCAGACCCTTTTAGTCAGTGTGGAAAATCTCTAGCAGTACGTATAGTAGTTCATGTCATCTTATTATTCA
GTATTTATAACTTGCAAAGAAATGAATATCAGAGAGTGAGAGGAACTTGTTTATTGCAGCTTATAATGGT
TACAAATAAAGCAATAGCATCACAAATTTCACAAATAAAGCATTTTTTTCACTGCATTCTAGTTGTGGTT
TGTCCAAACTCATCAATGTATCTTATCATGTCTGGCTCTAGCTATCCCGCCCCTAACTCCGCCCATCCCG
CCCCTAACTCCGCCCAGTTCCGCCCATTCTCCGCCCCATGGCTGACTAATTTTTTTTATTTATGCAGAGG
CCGAGGCCGCCTCGGCCTCTGAGCTATTCCAGAAGTAGTGAGGAGGCTTTTTTGGAGGCCTAGGGACGTA
CCCAATTCGCCCTATAGTGAGTCGTATTACGCGCGCTCACTGGCCGTCGTTTTACAACGTCGTGACTGGG
AAAACCCTGGCGTTACCCAACTTAATCGCCTTGCAGCACATCCCCCTTTCGCCAGCTGGCGTAATAGCGA
AGAGGCCCGCACCGATCGCCCTTCCCAACAGTTGCGCAGCCTGAATGGCGAATGGG
[124 nt withheld, positions 6497-6620]
C
[91 nt withheld, positions 6622-6712]
A
[49 nt withheld, positions 6714-6762]
CCTTTGACGTTGGAGTCCACGTTCTTT
[37 nt withheld, positions 6790-6826]
ACCCTATCTCGGTCTATTCTTTTGATTTATAAGGGATTTTGCCGATTTCGGCCTATTGGTTAAAAAATGA
GCTGATTTAACAAAAATTTAACGCGAATTTTAACAAAATATTAACGCTTACAATTTAGGTGGCACTTTTC
GGGGAAATGTGCGCGGAACCCCTATTTGTTTATTTTTCTAAATACATTCAAATATGTATCCGCTCATGAG
ACAATAACCCTGATAAATGCTTCAATAATATTGAAAAAGGAAGAGTATGAGTATTCAACATTTCCGTGTC
GCCCTTATTCCCTTTTTTGCGGCATTTTGCCTTCCTGTTTTTGCTCACCCAGAAACGCTGGTGAAAGTAA
AAGATGCTGAAGATCAGTTGGGTGCACGAGTGGGTTACATCGAACTGGATCTCAACAGCGGTAAGATCCT
TGAGAGTTTTCGCCCCGAAGAACGTTTTCCAATGATGAGCACTTTTAAAGTTCTGCTATGTGGCGCGGTA
TTATCCCGTATTGACGCCGGGCAAGAGCAACTCGGTCGCCGCATACACTATTCTCAGAATGACTTGGTTG
AGTACTCACCAGTCACAGAAAAGCATCTTACGGATGGCATGACAGTAAGAGAATTATGCAGTGCTGCCAT
AACCATGAGTGATAACACTGCGGCCAACTTACTTCTGACAACGATCGGAGGACCGAAGGAGCTAACCGCT
TTTTTGCACAACATGGGGGATCATGTAACTCGCCTTGATCGTTGGGAACCGGAGCTGAATGAAGCCATAC
CAAACGACGAGCGTGACACCACGATGCCTGTAGCAATGGCAACAACGTTGCGCAAACTATTAACTGGCGA
ACTACTTACTCTAGCTTCCCGGCAACAATTAATAGACTGGATGGAGGCGGATAAAGTTGCAGGACCACTT
CTGCGCTCGGCCCTTCCGGCTGGCTGGTTTATTGCTGATAAATCTGGAGCCGGTGAGCGTGGGTCTCGCG
GTATCATTGCAGCACTGGGGCCAGATGGTAAGCCCTCCCGTATCGTAGTTATCTACACGACGGGGAGTCA
GGCAACTATGGATGAACGAAATAGACAGATCGCTGAGATAGGTGCCTCACTGATTAAGCATTGGTAACTG
TCAGACCAAGTTTACTCATATATACTTTAGATTGATTTAAAACTTCATTTTTAATTTAAAAGGATCTAGG
TGAAGATCCTTTTTGATAATCTCATGACCAAAATCCCTTAACGTGAGTTTTCGTTCCACTGAGCGTCAGA
CCCCGTAGAAAAGATCAAAGGATCTTCTTGAGATCCTTTTTTTCTGCGCGTAATCTGCTGCTTGCAAACA
AAAAAACCACCGCTACCAGCGGTGGTTTGTTTGCCGGATCAAGAGCTACCAACTCTTTTTCCGAAGGTAA
CTGGCTTCAGCAGAGCGCAGATACCAAATACTGTTCTTCTAGTGTAGCCGTAGTTAGGCCACCACTTCAA
GAACTCTGTAGCACCGCCTACATACCTCGCTCTGCTAATCCTGTTACCAGTGGCTGCTGCCAGTGGCGAT
AAGTCGTGTCTTACCGGGTTGGACTCAAGACGATAGTTACCGGATAAGGCGCAGCGGTCGGGCTGAACGG
GGGGTTCGTGCACACAGCCCAGCTTGGAGCGAACGACCTACACCGAACTGAGATACCTACAGCGTGAGCT
ATGAGAAAGCGCCACGCTTCCCGAAGGGAGAAAGGCGGACAGGTATCCGGTAAGCGGCAGGGTCGGAACA
GGAGAGCGCACGAGGGAGCTTCCAGGGGGAAACGCCTGGTATCTTTATAGTCCTGTCGGGTTTCGCCACC
TCTGACTTGAGCGTCGATTTTTGTGATGCTCGTCAGGGGGGCGGAGCCTATGGAAAAACGCCAGCAACGC
GGCCTTTTTACGGTTCCTGGCCTTTTGCTGGCCTTTTGCTCACATGTTCTTTCCTGCGTTATCCCCTGAT
TCTGTGGATAACCGTATTACCGCCTTTGAGTGAGCTGATACCGCTCGCCGCAGCCGAACGACCGAGCGCA
GCGAGTCAGTGAGCGAGGAAGCGGAAGAGCGCCCAATACGCAAACCGCCTCTCCCCGCGCGTTGGCCGAT
TCATTAATGCAGCTGGCACGACAGGTTTCCCGACTGGAAAGCGGGCAGTGAGCGCAACGCAATTAATGTG
AGTTAGCTCACTCATTAGGCACCCCAGGCTTTACACTTTATGCTTCCGGCTCGTATGTTGTGTGGAATTG
TGAGCGGATAACAATTTCACACAGGAAACAGCTATGACCATGATTACGCCAAGCGCGCAATTAACCCTCA
CTAAAGGGAACAAAAGCTGGAGCTGCAAGC
