>Addgene plasmid #143567 | TFORF2033 | depositor partial sequence | sequence record 282831 | Insert
ACCGCCACCATGGGCAGCAAAACCTTGCCGGCGCCGGTGCCTATCCACCCTTCCCTGCAGCTCACCAACT
ACTCCTTCCTTCAGGCAGTGAACGGCCTGCCCACAGTGCCTTCGGACCATCTGCCCAACCTGTATGGTTT
CAGCGCGTTGCACGCTGTGCACCTGCATCAGTGGACGCTGGGCTACCCGGCCATGCACTTGCCGCGCTCT
TCTTTCTCCAAAGTGCCGGGCACGGTGTCCAGCTTGGTGGATGCGCGCTTCCAGCTGCCCGCCTTTCCCT
GGTTCCCTCATGTCATTCAACCCAAGCCCGAGATCACCGCTGGAGGCAGCGTTCCAGCGCTCAAGACCAA
GCCGCGCTTTGATTTTGCCAACCTGGCCTTGGCAGCAACGCAAGAAGATCCGGCCAAGCTCGGTCGCGGG
GAGGGCCCAGGCTCCCCTGCAGGTGGGCTGGGTGCCCTCCTCGACGTGACCAAGCTGTCTCCAGAAAAGA
AGCCCACAAGGGGACGTCTGCCTTCCAAGACCAAGAAGGAATTCGTCTGCAAGTTCTGTGGCCGCCACTT
CACCAAGTCCTACAACCTACTTATCCATGAGCGGACGCACACCGACGAGCGGCCCTACACCTGTGACATC
TGCCACAAAGCCTTCCGGAGGCAAGACCACCTGCGAGACCACAGATATATTCACTCCAAAGAGAAGCCCT
TCAAGTGTCAAGAGTGTGGGAAAGGATTCTGCCAGTCCAGGACTCTCGCTGTCCACAAGACGCTACACTC
ACAGGTGAAGGAGCTCAAAACCTCCAAGATCAAATGCTAGTAATGAACTAGTCCGTAACTTGAAAGTATT
TCGATTTCTTGGCTTTATATATCTTGTGGAAAGGACGAATTGTAGTTATTAATTCGGCGGGT
