>Addgene plasmid #143567 | TFORF2033 | depositor partial sequence | sequence record 282832 | Barcode
ATTGTAGTTATTAATTCGGCGGGT
